>Addgene plasmid #230640 | AiP1392 - pAAV-AiE2163m-minBG-SYFP2-WPRE3-BGHpA | addgene full sequence | sequence record 466253 | Addgene NGS Result
AAATGGATTTATACTGTCTTTGAACACTATTGAGACCAAATTGCTATTTTATATTTTGTGTCATTTTGTT
CTTTTATTTTATTGCTTTCTTTGAGGTTAAATAGATATTTGCGTGTGTTAGTTTAATGCCTTTGTCTTTT
CTTGTAATTTATTTTAAGGCTTTTTTTTTTTATTGGTTGCCTTGAAGATTATAACTACTATAGTAGTACA
TGTGTGTGTGCTCATGTGTGTGTGTGCATGGGTGTATGTGGCATTTGCGTACCTGAATGCATGTGTACAG
TTATACATGTCTGTGCATGCACACAGAGAAGCCAGACACTAGTGTCAGGTGTCCTGCCCTGCCACTTTCC
CACATTTTGAGACTGCATTTACAGCTCAGCAATACAATTATCCCGGCTGGCCAGGGAGCCTTCGAGGGTT
TCCTGTCTCTGCCTTCCAGTATCGAGCACAGGGTTACAAGCCGCCGGCGGAGCTCGGGCTGGGCATAAAA
GTCAGGGCAGAGCCATCTATTGCTTACATTTGCTTCTGGGATCCAGATCTTTCGAAGCTAGCGCTACCGG
TCGCCACCATGGTGAGCAAGGGCGAGGAGCTGTTCACCGGGGTGGTGCCCATCCTGGTCGAGCTGGACGG
CGACGTAAACGGCCACAAGTTCAGCGTGTCCGGCGAGGGCGAGGGCGATGCCACCTACGGCAAGCTGACC
CTGAAGCTGATCTGCACCACCGGCAAGCTGCCCGTGCCCTGGCCCACCCTCGTGACCACCCTGGGCTACG
GCGTGCAGTGCTTCGCCCGCTACCCCGACCACATGAAGCAGCACGACTTCTTCAAGTCCGCCATGCCCGA
AGGCTACGTCCAGGAGCGCACCATCTTCTTCAAGGACGACGGCAACTACAAGACCCGCGCCGAGGTGAAG
TTCGAGGGCGACACCCTGGTGAACCGCATCGAGCTGAAGGGCATCGACTTCAAGGAGGACGGCAACATCC
TGGGGCACAAGCTGGAGTACAACTACAACAGCCACAACGTCTATATCACCGCCGACAAGCAGAAGAACGG
CATCAAGGCCAACTTCAAGATCCGCCACAACATCGAGGACGGCGGCGTGCAGCTCGCCGACCACTACCAG
CAGAACACCCCCATCGGCGACGGCCCCGTGCTGCTGCCCGACAACCACTACCTGAGCTACCAGTCCAAGC
TGAGCAAAGACCCCAACGAGAAGCGCGATCACATGGTCCTGCTGGAGTTCGTGACCGCCGCCGGGATCAC
TCTCGGCATGGACGAGCTGTACAAGTAAGTCGACGGCGCGCCGCGGCCGCGAATTCGATATCATAATCAA
CCTCTGGATTACAAAATTTGTGAAAGATTGACTGGTATTCTTAACTATGTTGCTCCTTTTACGCTATGTG
GATACGCTGCTTTAATGCCTTTGTATCATGCTATTGCTTCCCGTATGGCTTTCATTTTCTCCTCCTTGTA
TAAATCCTGGTTAGTTCTTGCCACGGCGGAACTCATCGCCGCCTGCCTTGCCCGCTGCTGGACAGGGGCT
CGGCTGTTGGGCACTGACAATTCCGTGGCTCGAGAGATCTTCGACTGTGCCTTCTAGTTGCCAGCCATCT
GTTGTTTGCCCCTCCCCCGTGCCTTCCTTGACCCTGGAAGGTGCCACTCCCACTGTCCTTTCCTAATAAA
ATGAGGAAATTGCATCGCATTGTCTGAGTAGGTGTCATTCTATTCTGGGGGGTGGGGTGGGGCAGGACAG
CAAGGGGGAGGATTGGGAAGACAATAGCAGGCATGAGATCTCACGTGCGGACCGAGCGGCCGCAGGAACC
CCTAGTGATGGAGTTGGCCACTCCCTCTCTGCGCGCTCGCTCGCTCACTGAGGCCGGGCGACCAAAGGTC
GCCCGACGCCCGGGCTTTGCCCGGGCGGCCTCAGTGAGCGAGCGAGCGCGCAGCTGCCTGCAGGGGCGCC
TGATGCGGTATTTTCTCCTTACGCATCTGTGCGGTATTTCACACCGCATA
[95 nt withheld, positions 2011-2105]
T
[46 nt withheld, positions 2107-2152]
C
[141 nt withheld, positions 2154-2294]
CCTTTGACGTTGGAGTCCACGTTCTTT
[37 nt withheld, positions 2322-2358]
ACTCTATCTCGGGCTATTCTTTTGATTTATAAGGGATTTTGCCGATTTCGGTCTATTGGTTAAAAAATGA
GCTGATTTAACAAAAATTTAACGCGAATTTTAACAAAATATTAACGTTTACAATTTTATGGTGCACTCTC
AGTACAATCTGCTCTGATGCCGCATAGTTAAGCCAGCCCCGACACCCGCCAACACCCGCTGACGCGCCCT
GACGGGCTTGTCTGCTCCCGGCATCCGCTTACAGACAAGCTGTGACCGTCTCCGGGAGCTGCATGTGTCA
GAGGTTTTCACCGTCATCACCGAAACGCGCGAGACGAAAGGGCCTCGTGATACGCCTATTTTTATAGGTT
AATGTCATGATAATAATGGTTTCTTAGACGTCAGGTGGCACTTTTCGGGGAAATGTGCGCGGAACCCCTA
TTTGTTTATTTTTCTAAATACATTCAAATATGTATCCGCTCATGAGACAATAACCCTGATAAATGCTTCA
ATAATATTGAAAAAGGAAGAGTATGAGTATTCAACATTTCCGTGTCGCCCTTATTCCCTTTTTTGCGGCA
TTTTGCCTTCCTGTTTTTGCTCACCCAGAAACGCTGGTGAAAGTAAAAGATGCTGAAGATCAGTTGGGTG
CACGAGTGGGTTACATCGAACTGGATCTCAACAGCGGTAAGATCCTTGAGAGTTTTCGCCCCGAAGAACG
TTTTCCAATGATGAGCACTTTTAAAGTTCTGCTATGTGGCGCGGTATTATCCCGTATTGACGCCGGGCAA
GAGCAACTCGGTCGCCGCATACACTATTCTCAGAATGACTTGGTTGAGTACTCACCAGTCACAGAAAAGC
ATCTTACGGATGGCATGACAGTAAGAGAATTATGCAGTGCTGCCATAACCATGAGTGATAACACTGCGGC
CAACTTACTTCTGACAACGATCGGAGGACCGAAGGAGCTAACCGCTTTTTTGCACAACATGGGGGATCAT
GTAACTCGCCTTGATCGTTGGGAACCGGAGCTGAATGAAGCCATACCAAACGACGAGCGTGACACCACGA
TGCCTGTAGCAATGGCAACAACGTTGCGCAAACTATTAACTGGCGAACTACTTACTCTAGCTTCCCGGCA
ACAATTAATAGACTGGATGGAGGCGGATAAAGTTGCAGGACCACTTCTGCGCTCGGCCCTTCCGGCTGGC
TGGTTTATTGCTGATAAATCTGGAGCCGGTGAGCGTGGGTCTCGCGGTATCATTGCAGCACTGGGGCCAG
ATGGTAAGCCCTCCCGTATCGTAGTTATCTACACGACGGGGAGTCAGGCAACTATGGATGAACGAAATAG
ACAGATCGCTGAGATAGGTGCCTCACTGATTAAGCATTGGTAACTGTCAGACCAAGTTTACTCATATATA
CTTTAGATTGATTTAAAACTTCATTTTTAATTTAAAAGGATCTAGGTGAAGATCCTTTTTGATAATCTCA
TGACCAAAATCCCTTAACGTGAGTTTTCGTTCCACTGAGCGTCAGACCCCGTAGAAAAGATCAAAGGATC
TTCTTGAGATCCTTTTTTTCTGCGCGTAATCTGCTGCTTGCAAACAAAAAAACCACCGCTACCAGCGGTG
GTTTGTTTGCCGGATCAAGAGCTACCAACTCTTTTTCCGAAGGTAACTGGCTTCAGCAGAGCGCAGATAC
CAAATACTGTTCTTCTAGTGTAGCCGTAGTTAGGCCACCACTTCAAGAACTCTGTAGCACCGCCTACATA
CCTCGCTCTGCTAATCCTGTTACCAGTGGCTGCTGCCAGTGGCGATAAGTCGTGTCTTACCGGGTTGGAC
TCAAGACGATAGTTACCGGATAAGGCGCAGCGGTCGGGCTGAACGGGGGGTTCGTGCACACAGCCCAGCT
TGGAGCGAACGACCTACACCGAACTGAGATACCTACAGCGTGAGCTATGAGAAAGCGCCACGCTTCCCGA
AGGGAGAAAGGCGGACAGGTATCCGGTAAGCGGCAGGGTCGGAACAGGAGAGCGCACGAGGGAGCTTCCA
GGGGGAAACGCCTGGTATCTTTATAGTCCTGTCGGGTTTCGCCACCTCTGACTTGAGCGTCGATTTTTGT
GATGCTCGTCAGGGGGGCGGAGCCTATGGAAAAACGCCAGCAACGCGGCCTTTTTACGGTTCCTGGCCTT
TTGCTGGCCTTTTGCTCACATGTCCTGCAGGCAGCTGCGCGCTCGCTCGCTCACTGAGGCCGCCCGGGCG
TCGGGCGACCTTTGGTCGCCCGGCCTCAGTGAGCGAGCGAGCGCGCAGAGAGGGAGTGGCCAACTCCATC
ACTAGGGGTTCCTGCGGCCGCACGCGTTGTAAGAGTAATAATCGCCGGCGCCTTGCTCCTGGAGTTGGGG
GATGAGATTGGTCCCAGAAAAACTTTGAACACCGGTGACACCAGGGAGGGAAGAAGAGCCTTAACAACAG
CAACATCACAAGACAAGAAACAAATCTTAGGAAACATGGTTGGATTGTCCTTTTCAGAGCTCTGAAAATT
CATGAACCTTTTTCAGTAATCAGAAGAGCAATCTGCTAAAGAAAAGAGGGAAAGGACGGTGTGTGTGTGT
GTGTGTGTGTGTGTGTGTAACCGGAGCTCTCTAGCACTAGCTGGCCTTACCCCCACACCCTCCCCAGCCC
AGTAGTGTCCCAGTGAAAGCAACAAGCAGCGCTCTGAGTAGCAGGAGAACTCCTCCACATTCATGTCTGC
CTTCCTAGGCCGGCCGCAGGCCCCCTGGAAGGACCCCACTTACAAGGCTGTCTTTATCTGCCTGACTCAT
AGTTCACACAGTGGGAAAGCCTTTGCCTGGAGGTGTGTTTAGTTTCTGTTTGCGACACTTCTTCTCTCCT
GAGTTAAAAGACAACTGCGGGAAGCAATAATTAGGAATATGTGTTGATAGGCATGCAATATACAAAGGTA
TAATTTGTGTGACAATAACGGCCCAAAGGACAGCGGAGA
Features (pLannotate 1.2.2; 14 found; start..end, strand, type, name):
    569..1285    +  CDS            SYFP2: SYFP2 is a basic (constitutively fluorescent) yellow fluorescent protein published in 2006, derived from Aequorea victoria. It is reported to be a very rapidly-maturing monomer with moderate acid sensitivity.
   1325..1482    +  misc_feature   WPRE (fragment): woodchuck hepatitis virus posttranscriptional regulatory element
   1488..1568    +  misc_feature   WPRE (fragment): woodchuck hepatitis virus posttranscriptional regulatory element
   1585..1696    +  polyA_signal   bGH poly(A) signal: bovine growth hormone polyadenylation signal
   1814..1954    +  repeat_region  AAV2 ITR: inverted terminal repeat of adeno-associated virus serotype 2 inverted
   1959..2010    -  misc_feature   bom (fragment): basis of mobility region from pBR322
   2029..2484    +  rep_origin     f1 ori (sequence partly withheld): f1 bacteriophage origin of replication; arrow indicates direction of (+) strand synthesis
   2485..2534    -  misc_feature   bom (fragment): basis of mobility region from pBR322
   2636..2671    -  CDS            rop (fragment): Rop protein, which maintains plasmids at low copy number; rop
   2766..2870    +  promoter       AmpR promoter: bla
   2871..3731    +  CDS            AmpR: β-lactamase; bla; confers resistance to ampicillin, carbenicillin, and related antibiotics
   3902..4490    +  rep_origin     ori: high-copy-number ColE1/pMB1/pBR322/pUC origin of replication
   4563..4590    +  repeat_region  AAV2 ITR (fragment): inverted terminal repeat of adeno-associated virus serotype 2 inverted
   4619..4646    +  repeat_region  AAV2 ITR (fragment): inverted terminal repeat of adeno-associated virus serotype 2 inverted
