[The description below was written by a language model from this plasmid's Addgene catalogue record and pLannotate feature annotations shown in this document.]
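Description:
AiP1392 - pAAV-AiE2163m-minBG-SYFP2-WPRE3-BGHpA is an adeno-associated virus transfer plasmid built on a pAAV2 backbone, intended for packaging a fluorescent reporter genome into recombinant AAV for delivery to brain tissue. It is propagated in bacteria through a high-copy ColE1/pUC-type origin and selected with ampicillin via the β-lactamase gene and its own promoter. An f1 phage origin and small remnants of pBR322 bom and rop sequences are also present in the backbone. The 5,337 nt sequence carries AAV2 inverted terminal repeats flanking the expression cassette. One is annotated as intact, while the other is detected only as two short fragments, which may reflect how the repeat was sequenced or annotated rather than its actual state. The ITRs are the cis elements required for genome replication and encapsidation.

The payload is an enhancer-reporter unit. AiE2163m, a candidate enhancer sequence, sits upstream of the minBG minimal promoter (commonly a minimal beta-globin promoter), which has little activity by itself, so expression depends on the enhancer and therefore reflects its cell-type specificity. Neither the enhancer nor the minimal promoter is picked up in the automated feature table, but they presumably occupy the unannotated region upstream of the coding sequence. The cassette drives SYFP2, a rapidly maturing monomeric yellow fluorescent protein derived from Aequorea victoria. It is followed by WPRE3, a shortened woodchuck hepatitis virus posttranscriptional element (annotated as two WPRE fragments) that boosts transcript expression while saving packaging space, and by the bovine growth hormone polyadenylation signal. The construct belongs to a collection of enhancer AAVs for genetic access to cortical cell types and is used to label specific brain cell populations. The record does not state which population AiE2163m targets.
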