Addgene plasmid #230640: AiP1392 - pAAV-AiE2163m-minBG-SYFP2-WPRE3-BGHpA
Purpose: AiE2163m is an enhancer sequence, designed to drive AAV-mediated transgene expression in specific populations of brain cells
Depositing lab: Allen Institute for Brain Science & Bosiljka Tasic. Depositing organization: Allen Institute. Publication: A suite of enhancer AAVs and transgenic mouse lines for genetic access to cortical cell types. Ben-Simon Y, Hooper M, Narayan S, Daigle TL, Dwivedi D, Way SW, Oster A, Stafford DA, Mich JK, Taormina MJ, Martinez RA, Opitz-Araya X, Roth JR, Alexander JR, Allen S, Amster A, Arbuckle J, Ayala A, Baker PM, Bakken TE, Barcelli T, Barta S, Bendrick J, Bertagnolli D, Bielstein C, Bishwakarma P, Bowlus J, Boyer G, Brouner K, Casian B, Casper T, Chakka AB, Chakrabarty R, Chance RK, Chavan S, Clark M, Colbert K, Collman F, Daniel S, Departee M, DiValentin P, Donadio N, Dotson N, Egdorf T, Fliss T, Gabitto M, Garcia J, Gary A, Gasperini M, Gloe J, Goldy J, Gore BB, Graybuck L, Greisman N, Haeseleer F, Halterman C, Haradon Z, Hastings SD, Helback O, Ho W, Hockemeyer D, Huang C, Huff S, Hunker A, Johansen N, Jones D, Juneau Z, Kalmbach B, Kannan M, Khem S, Kussick E, Kutsal R, Larsen R, Lee C, Lee AY, Leibly M, Lenz GH, Li S, Liang E, Lusk N, Madigan Z, Malloy J, Malone J, McCue R, Melchor J, Mollenkopf T, Moosman S, Morin E, Newman D, Ng L, Ngo K, Omstead V, Otto S, Oyama A, Pena N, Pham T, Phillips E, Pom CA, Potekhina L, Ransford S, Ray PL, Rette D, Reynoldson C, Rimorin C, Rocha D, Ruiz A, Sanchez REA, Sawyer L, Sedeno-Cortes A, Sevigny JP, Shapovalova N, Shepard N, Shulga L, Sigler AR, Siverts L, Soliman S, Somasundaram S, Staats B, Stewart K, Szelenyi E, Tieu M, Trader C, Tran A, van Velthoven CTJ, Walker M, Wang Y, Weed N, Wirthlin M, Wood T, Wynalda B, Yao Z, Zhou T, Ariza J, Dee N, Reding M, Ronellenfitch K, Mufti S, Sunkin SM, Smith KA, Esposito L, Waters J, Thyagarajan B, Yao S, Lein ES, Zeng H, Levi BP, Ngai J, Ting JT, Tasic B. Cell. 2025 May 16:S0092-8674(25)00513-6. doi: 10.1016/j.cell.2025.05.002. PubMed 40403729.
Backbone
  Vector backbone: pAAV2
  Vector type: AAV
Growth in bacteria
  Bacterial resistance: Ampicillin, 100 μg/mL
  Growth temperature: 37°C
  Growth strain: NEB Stable
  Copy number: High Copy
Gene/Insert
  Gene/Insert name: SYFP2
  Species: Synthetic
  Promoter: minBG
  Cloning method: Restriction Enzyme; 5′ cloning site MluI (unknown if destroyed); 3′ cloning site SacI (unknown if destroyed)
Terms and licenses: Academic/Nonprofit Terms; Industry Terms: Not Available to Industry
How to cite: AiP1392 - pAAV-AiE2163m-minBG-SYFP2-WPRE3-BGHpA was a gift from Allen Institute for Brain Science & Bosiljka Tasic (Addgene plasmid # 230640 ; http://n2t.net/addgene:230640 ; RRID:Addgene_230640)
